>Addgene plasmid #233944 | makeTCR_HDR_Hs.TRAC_Backbone | addgene full sequence | sequence record 470000 | Addgene NGS Result
CCATGGAGACGTGCTAACCGTATCGCATTGGCCATACCGAAGATGGCCGCGAAGAGAACTAGCCCGGGAC
CATTTAAATTGAGCCACGTCTCATAACCAAGCACGCAGCAATGCAGCTCAAAACGCTTAGCCTAGCCACA
CCCCCACGGGAAACAGCAGTGATTAACCTTTAGCAATAAACGAAAGTTTAACTAAGCTATACTAACCCCA
GGGTTGGTCAATTTCGTGCCAGCCACACTTAACTACTGTGCCTTCTAGTTGCCAGCCATCTGTTGTTTGC
CCCTCCCCCGTGCCTTCCTTGACCCTGGAAGGTGCCACTCCCACTGTCCTTTCCTAATAAAATGAGGAAA
TTGCATCGCATTGTCTGAGTAGGTGTCATTCTATTCTGGGGGGTGGGGTGGGGCAGGACAGCAAGGGGGA
GGATTGGGAAGAGAATAGCAGGCATGCTGGGGATACCAGCTGAGAGACTCTAAATCCAGTGACAAGTCTG
TCTGCCTATTCACCGATTTTGATTCTCAAACAAATGTGTCACAAAGTAAGGATTCTGATGTGTATATCAC
AGACAAAACTGTGCTAGACATGAGGTCTATGGACTTCAAGAGCAACAGTGCTGTGGCCTGGAGCAACAAA
TCTGACTTTGCATGTGCAAACGCCTTCAACAACAGCATTATTCCAGAAGACACCTTCTTCCCCAGCCCAG
GTAAGGGCAGCTTTGGTGCCTTCGCAGGCTGTTTCCTTGCTTCAGGAATGGCCAGGTTCTGCCCAGAGCT
CTGGTCAATGATGAGGCTAGGTGGAGGCTCAGTGATGATAAGTCTGCGATGGTGGATGCATGTGTCATGG
TCATAGCTGTTTCCTGTGTGAAATTGTTATCCGCTCAGAGGGCACAATCCTATTCCGCGCTATCCGACAA
TCTCCAAGACATTAGGTGGAGTTCAGTTCGGCGTATGGCATATGTCGCTGGAAAGAACATGTGAGCAAAA
GGCCAGCAAAAGGCCAGGAACCGTAAAAAGGCCGCGTTGCTGGCGTTTTTCCATAGGCTCCGCCCCCCTG
ACGAGCATCACAAAAATCGACGCTCAAGTCAGAGGTGGCGAAACCCGACAGGACTATAAAGATACCAGGC
GTTTCCCCCTGGAAGCTCCCTCGTGCGCTCTCCTGTTCCGACCCTGCCGCTTACCGGATACCTGTCCGCC
TTTCTCCCTTCGGGAAGCGTGGCGCTTTCTCATAGCTCACGCTGTAGGTATCTCAGTTCGGTGTAGGTCG
TTCGCTCCAAGCTGGGCTGTGTGCACGAACCCCCCGTTCAGCCCGACCGCTGCGCCTTATCCGGTAACTA
TCGTCTTGAGTCCAACCCGGTAAGACACGACTTATCGCCACTGGCAGCAGCCACTGGTAACAGGATTAGC
AGAGCGAGGTATGTAGGCGGTGCTACAGAGTTCTTGAAGTGGTGGCCTAACTACGGCTACACTAGAAGAA
CAGTATTTGGTATCTGCGCTCTGCTGAAGCCAGTTACCTTCGGAAAAAGAGTTGGTAGCTCTTGATCCGG
CAAACAAACCACCGCTGGTAGCGGTGGTTTTTTTGTTTGCAAGCAGCAGATTACGCGCAGAAAAAAAGGA
TCTCAAGAAGAAGATCCTTTGATCTTTTCTACGGGGTCTGACGCTCAGTGGAACGAAAACTCACGTTAAG
GGATTTTGGTCATGAGATTATCAAAAAGGATCTTCACCTAGATCCTTTTAAATTAAAAATGAAGTTTTAA
ATCAAGCCCAATCTGAATAATGTTACAACCAATTAACCAATTCTGATTAGAAAAACTCATCGAGCATCAA
ATGAAACTGCAATTTATTCATATCAGGATTATCAATACCATATTTTTGAAAAAGCCGTTTCTGTAATGAA
GGAGAAAACTCACCGAGGCAGTTCCATAGGATGGCAAGATCCTGGTATCGGTCTGCGATTCCGACTCGTC
CAACATCAATACAACCTATTAATTTCCCCTCGTCAAAAATAAGGTTATCAAGTGAGAAATCACCATGAGT
GACGACTGAATCCGGTGAGAATGGCAAAAGTTTATGCATTTCTTTCCAGACTTGTTCAACAGGCCAGCCA
TTACGCTCGTCATCAAAATCACTCGCATCAACCAAACCGTTATTCATTCGTGATTGCGCCTGAGCAAGAC
GAAATACGCGATCGCTGTTAAAAGGACAATTACAAACAGGAATCGAATGCAACCGGCGCAGGAACACTGC
CAGCGCATCAACAATATTTTCACCTGAATCAGGATATTCTTCTAATACCTGGAATGCTGTTTTTCCGGGG
ATCGCAGTGGTGAGTAACCATGCATCATCAGGAGTACGGATAAAATGCTTGATGGTCGGAAGAGGCATAA
ATTCCGTCAGCCAGTTTAGTCTGACCATCTCATCTGTAACATCATTGGCAACGCTACCTTTGCCATGTTT
CAGAAACAACTCTGGCGCATCGGGCTTCCCATACAAGCGATAGATTGTCGCACCTGATTGCCCGACATTA
TCGCGAGCCCATTTATACCCATATAAATCAGCATCCATGTTGGAATTTAATCGCGGCCTCGACGTTTCCC
GTTGAATATGGCTCATAACACCCCTTGTATTACTGTTTATGTAAGCAGACAGTTTTATTGTTCATGATGA
TATATTTTTATCTTGTGCAATGTAACATCAGAGATTTTGAGACACGGGCCAGAGCTGCATCGCGCGTTTC
GGTGATGACGGTGAAAACCTCTGACACATGCAGCTCCCGGGACGGTCACAGCTTGTCTGTAAGCGGATGC
CGGGAGCAGACAAGCCCGTCAGGGCGCGTCAGCGGGTGTTGGCTGTTGTTTGTCGCATTATACGAGCGTC
CAGGTTGGGATACCTGAAACAAAACCCATCGTACGGCCAAGGAAGTCTCCAATAACTGTGATCCACCACA
AGCGCCAGGGTTTTCCCAGTCACGACGTTGTAAAACGACGGCCAGTCATGCATAATCCGCACGCATCTGG
AATAAGGAAGTGCCATTCCGCCTGACCTTTTCAGGTTTCCTTGAGTGGCAGGCCAGGCCTGGCCGTGAAC
GTTCACTGAAATCATGGCCTCTTGGCCAAGATTGATAGCTTGTGCCTGTCCCTGAGTCCCAGTCCATCAC
GAGCAGCTGGTTTCTAAGATGCTATTTCCCGTATAAAGCATAGACCGTGACTTGCCAGCCCCACAGAGCC
CCGCCCTTGTCCATCACTGGCATCTGGACTCCAGCCTGGGTTGGGGCAAAGAGGGAAATGAGATCATGTC
CTAACCCTGATCCTCTTGTCCCACAGATATCCAGAACCCTGACCCTGCCTCCGGATCCGGAGAGGGCAGG
GGATCTCTCCTTACTTGTGGCGACGTGGAGGAGAACCCCGGCC
Features (pLannotate 1.2.2; 6 found; start..end, strand, type, name):
    246..357     +  polyA_signal   bGH poly(A) signal: bovine growth hormone polyadenylation signal
    454..699     +  CDS            TRAC (fragment): TRAC_HUMAN - Also known as TCRA. Experimental evidence at protein level: Swiss-Prot protein existence level 1. Constant region of T cell receptor (TR) alpha chain (PubMed:24600447). Alpha-beta T cell receptors are antigen specific receptors which are essential to the immune response and are present on the cell surface of T lymphocytes. Recognize peptide-major histocompatibility (MH) (pMH) complexes that are displayed by antigen presenting cells (APC), a prerequisite for efficient T cell adaptive immunity against pathogens (PubMed:25493333). Binding of alpha-beta TR to pMH complex initiates TR-
   1028..1616    -  rep_origin     ori: high-copy-number ColE1/pMB1/pBR322/pUC origin of replication
   1797..2606    -  CDS            KanR: aminoglycoside phosphotransferase; aph(3')-Ia; confers resistance to kanamycin in bacteria or G418 (Geneticin®) in eukaryotes
   2713..2754    +  CDS            rop (fragment): Rop protein, which maintains plasmids at low copy number; rop
   2943..2986    -  CDS            lacZα (fragment): LacZα fragment of β-galactosidase; lacZ fragment
