[The description below was written by a language model from this plasmid's Addgene catalogue record and pLannotate feature annotations shown in this document.]
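Description:
makeTCR_HDR_Hs.TRAC_Backbone is a small (about 3.4 kb) synthetic empty backbone built on the pTwist Kan High Copy v2 vector. It serves as the recipient plasmid for the makeTCR modular system, which assembles T cell receptor constructs in a single step. It is propagated in E. coli through a high-copy ColE1/pUC-type origin and selected with kanamycin via an aph(3')-Ia aminoglycoside phosphotransferase gene. The short rop and lacZα fragments picked up by annotation appear to be vector remnants rather than functional genes.

No insert is recorded, as expected for an empty backbone. The mammalian-relevant elements annotated are a bovine growth hormone polyadenylation signal followed shortly by a fragment matching the human T cell receptor alpha constant region (TRAC). Together with the "HDR_Hs.TRAC" name, this suggests that the TRAC-matching sequence acts as a homology region, so that the finished plasmid can be used as a homology-directed repair donor targeting a TCR cassette to the human TRAC locus, with the bGH signal terminating the inserted transcript. That interpretation is inferred from the name and layout and is not spelled out in the record. No mammalian promoter is annotated, which would fit a knock-in design that relies on the endogenous locus for expression, though the record does not confirm this. The feature table also does not annotate a second homology arm, the assembly or cloning sites that accept the TCR modules, or any self-cleaving peptide or nuclease target sites. A substantial part of the sequence is unannotated, so those details cannot be determined from what is given.

The catalogue lists the vector type as mammalian expression.
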