Addgene plasmid #233944: makeTCR_HDR_Hs.TRAC_Backbone
Purpose: (Empty Backbone) backbone for makeTCR assembly
Depositing lab: Michael Platten. Depositing organization: Deutsches Krebsforschungszentrum (DKFZ). Publication: makeTCR: A Modular Platform for Rapid, Flexible, Scalable, Single-Step T Cell Receptor Synthesis. Hamberger M, Neuhoff M-T, Pietrantonio SV, Boschert T, Maldonado Torres C, Errerd A, Tan CL, Lindner JM, Platten M, Green EW. bioRxiv 2025.04.27.647198 10.1101/2025.04.27.647198.
Backbone
  Vector backbone: pTwist Kan High Copy v2
  Backbone manufacturer: Twist Biosciences
  Vector type: Mammalian Expression
Growth in bacteria
  Bacterial resistance: Kanamycin, 50 μg/mL
  Growth temperature: 37°C
  Growth strain: DH5alpha
  Copy number: High Copy
Gene/Insert
  Gene/Insert name: None
Resource information
  A portion of this plasmid was derived from a plasmid made by: synthetic
Terms and licenses: Academic/Nonprofit Terms; Industry Terms: Not Available to Industry
Depositor comments: Please visit https://doi.org/10.1101/2025.04.27.647198 for bioRxiv preprint.
How to cite: makeTCR_HDR_Hs.TRAC_Backbone was a gift from Michael Platten (Addgene plasmid # 233944 ; http://n2t.net/addgene:233944 ; RRID:Addgene_233944)
